>Addgene plasmid #76862 | SH3BP5L gRNA (BRDN0001147145) | addgene full sequence | sequence record 186652 | Addgene Assembled Sequence
CCCGGGTGCAAAGATGGATAAAGTTTTAAACAGAGAGGAATCTTTGCAGCTAATGGACCTTCTAGGTCTT
GAAAGGAGTGGGAATTGGCTCCGGTGCCCGTCAGTGGGCAGAGCGCACATCGCCCACAGTCCCCGAGAAG
TTGGGGGGAGGGGTCGGCAATTGATCCGGTGCCTAGAGAAGGTGGCGCGGGGTAAACTGGGAAAGTGATG
TCGTGTACTGGCTCCGCCTTTTTCCCGAGGGTGGGGGAGAACCGTATATAAGTGCAGTAGTCGCCGTGAA
CGTTCTTTTTCGCAACGGGTTTGCCGCCAGAACACAGGTAAGTGCCGTGTGTGGTTCCCGCGGGCCTGGC
CTCTTTACGGGTTATGGCCCTTGCGTGCCTTGAATTACTTCCACCTGGCTGCAGTACGTGATTCTTGATC
CCGAGCTTCGGGTTGGAAGTGGGTGGGAGAGTTCGAGGCCTTGCGCTTAAGGAGCCCCTTCGCCTCGTGC
TTGAGTTGAGGCCTGGCCTGGGCGCTGGGGCCGCCGCGTGCGAATCTGGTGGCACCTTCGCGCCTGTCTC
GCTGCTTTCGATAAGTCTCTAGCCATTTAAAATTTTTGATGACCTGCTGCGACGCTTTTTTTCTGGCAAG
ATAGTCTTGTAAATGCGGGCCAAGATCTGCACACTGGTATTTCGGTTTTTGGGGCCGCGGGCGGCGACGG
GGCCCGTGCGTCCCAGCGCACATGTTCGGCGAGGCGGGGCCTGCGAGCGCGGCCACCGAGAATCGGACGG
GGGTAGTCTCAAGCTGGCCGGCCTGCTCTGGTGCCTGGCCTCGCGCCGCCGTGTATCGCCCCGCCCTGGG
CGGCAAGGCTGGCCCGGTCGGCACCAGTTGCGTGAGCGGAAAGATGGCCGCTTCCCGGCCCTGCTGCAGG
GAGCTCAAAATGGAGGACGCGGCGCTCGGGAGAGCGGGCGGGTGAGTCACCCACACAAAGGAAAAGGGCC
TTTCCGTCCTCAGCCGTCGCTTCATGTGACTCCACGGAGTACCGGGCGCCGTCCAGGCACCTCGATTAGT
TCTCGAGCTTTTGGAGTACGTCGTCTTTAGGTTGGGGGGAGGGGTTTTATGCGATGGAGTTTCCCCACAC
TGAGTGGGTGGAGACTGAAGTTAGGCCAGCTTGGCACTTGATGTAATTCTCCTTGGAATTTGCCCTTTTT
GAGTTTGGATCTTGGTTCATTCTCAAGCCTCAGACAGTGGTTCAAAGTTTTTTTCTTCCATTTCAGGTGT
CGTGACGTACGGCCACCATGACCGAGTACAAGCCCACGGTGCGCCTCGCCACCCGCGACGACGTCCCCAG
GGCCGTACGCACCCTCGCCGCCGCGTTCGCCGACTACCCCGCCACGCGCCACACCGTCGATCCGGACCGC
CACATCGAGCGGGTCACCGAGCTGCAAGAACTCTTCCTCACGCGCGTCGGGCTCGACATCGGCAAGGTGT
GGGTCGCGGACGACGGCGCCGCCGTGGCGGTCTGGACCACGCCGGAGAGCGTCGAAGCGGGGGCGGTGTT
CGCCGAGATCGGCCCGCGCATGGCCGAGTTGAGCGGTTCCCGGCTGGCCGCGCAGCAACAGATGGAAGGC
CTCCTGGCGCCGCACCGGCCCAAGGAGCCCGCGTGGTTCCTGGCCACCGTCGGAGTCTCGCCCGACCACC
AGGGCAAGGGTCTGGGCAGCGCCGTCGTGCTCCCCGGAGTGGAGGCGGCCGAGCGCGCCGGGGTGCCCGC
CTTCCTGGAGACCTCCGCGCCCCGCAACCTCCCCTTCTACGAGCGGCTCGGCTTCACCGTCACCGCCGAC
GTCGAGGTGCCCGAAGGACCGCGCACCTGGTGCATGACCCGCAAGCCCGGTGCCTGAACGCGTTAAGTCG
ACAATCAACCTCTGGATTACAAAATTTGTGAAAGATTGACTGGTATTCTTAACTATGTTGCTCCTTTTAC
GCTATGTGGATACGCTGCTTTAATGCCTTTGTATCATGCTATTGCTTCCCGTATGGCTTTCATTTTCTCC
TCCTTGTATAAATCCTGGTTGCTGTCTCTTTATGAGGAGTTGTGGCCCGTTGTCAGGCAACGTGGCGTGG
TGTGCACTGTGTTTGCTGACGCAACCCCCACTGGTTGGGGCATTGCCACCACCTGTCAGCTCCTTTCCGG
GACTTTCGCTTTCCCCCTCCCTATTGCCACGGCGGAACTCATCGCCGCCTGCCTTGCCCGCTGCTGGACA
GGGGCTCGGCTGTTGGGCACTGACAATTCCGTGGTGTTGTCGGGGAAATCATCGTCCTTTCCTTGGCTGC
TCGCCTGTGTTGCCACCTGGATTCTGCGCGGGACGTCCTTCTGCTACGTCCCTTCGGCCCTCAATCCAGC
GGACCTTCCTTCCCGCGGCCTGCTGCCGGCTCTGCGGCCTCTTCCGCGTCTTCGCCTTCGCCCTCAGACG
AGTCGGATCTCCCTTTGGGCCGCCTCCCCGCGTCGACTTTAAGACCAATGACTTACAAGGCAGCTGTAGA
TCTTAGCCACTTTTTAAAAGAAAAGGGGGGACTGGAAGGGCTAATTCACTCCCAACGAAGACAAGATCTG
CTTTTTGCTTGTACTGGGTCTCTCTGGTTAGACCAGATCTGAGCCTGGGAGCTCTCTGGCTAACTAGGGA
ACCCACTGCTTAAGCCTCAATAAAGCTTGCCTTGAGTGCTTCAAGTAGTGTGTGCCCGTCTGTTGTGTGA
CTCTGGTAACTAGAGATCCCTCAGACCCTTTTAGTCAGTGTGGAAAATCTCTAGCAGTACGTATAGTAGT
TCATGTCATCTTATTATTCAGTATTTATAACTTGCAAAGAAATGAATATCAGAGAGTGAGAGGAACTTGT
TTATTGCAGCTTATAATGGTTACAAATAAAGCAATAGCATCACAAATTTCACAAATAAAGCATTTTTTTC
ACTGCATTCTAGTTGTGGTTTGTCCAAACTCATCAATGTATCTTATCATGTCTGGCTCTAGCTATCCCGC
CCCTAACTCCGCCCATCCCGCCCCTAACTCCGCCCAGTTCCGCCCATTCTCCGCCCCATGGCTGACTAAT
TTTTTTTATTTATGCAGAGGCCGAGGCCGCCTCGGCCTCTGAGCTATTCCAGAAGTAGTGAGGAGGCTTT
TTTGGAGGCCTAGGGACGTACCCAATTCGCCCTATAGTGAGTCGTATTACGCGCGCTCACTGGCCGTCGT
TTTACAACGTCGTGACTGGGAAAACCCTGGCGTTACCCAACTTAATCGCCTTGCAGCACATCCCCCTTTC
GCCAGCTGGCGTAATAGCGAAGAGGCCCGCACCGATCGCCCTTCCCAACAGTTGCGCAGCCTGAATGGCG
AATGGG
[124 nt withheld, positions 3367-3490]
C
[91 nt withheld, positions 3492-3582]
A
[49 nt withheld, positions 3584-3632]
CCTTTGACGTTGGAGTCCACGTTCTTT
[37 nt withheld, positions 3660-3696]
ACCCTATCTCGGTCTATTCTTTTGATTTATAAGGGATTTTGCCGATTTCGGCCTATTGGTTAAAAAATGA
GCTGATTTAACAAAAATTTAACGCGAATTTTAACAAAATATTAACGCTTACAATTTAGGTGGCACTTTTC
GGGGAAATGTGCGCGGAACCCCTATTTGTTTATTTTTCTAAATACATTCAAATATGTATCCGCTCATGAG
ACAATAACCCTGATAAATGCTTCAATAATATTGAAAAAGGAAGAGTATGAGTATTCAACATTTCCGTGTC
GCCCTTATTCCCTTTTTTGCGGCATTTTGCCTTCCTGTTTTTGCTCACCCAGAAACGCTGGTGAAAGTAA
AAGATGCTGAAGATCAGTTGGGTGCACGAGTGGGTTACATCGAACTGGATCTCAACAGCGGTAAGATCCT
TGAGAGTTTTCGCCCCGAAGAACGTTTTCCAATGATGAGCACTTTTAAAGTTCTGCTATGTGGCGCGGTA
TTATCCCGTATTGACGCCGGGCAAGAGCAACTCGGTCGCCGCATACACTATTCTCAGAATGACTTGGTTG
AGTACTCACCAGTCACAGAAAAGCATCTTACGGATGGCATGACAGTAAGAGAATTATGCAGTGCTGCCAT
AACCATGAGTGATAACACTGCGGCCAACTTACTTCTGACAACGATCGGAGGACCGAAGGAGCTAACCGCT
TTTTTGCACAACATGGGGGATCATGTAACTCGCCTTGATCGTTGGGAACCGGAGCTGAATGAAGCCATAC
CAAACGACGAGCGTGACACCACGATGCCTGTAGCAATGGCAACAACGTTGCGCAAACTATTAACTGGCGA
ACTACTTACTCTAGCTTCCCGGCAACAATTAATAGACTGGATGGAGGCGGATAAAGTTGCAGGACCACTT
CTGCGCTCGGCCCTTCCGGCTGGCTGGTTTATTGCTGATAAATCTGGAGCCGGTGAGCGTGGGTCTCGCG
GTATCATTGCAGCACTGGGGCCAGATGGTAAGCCCTCCCGTATCGTAGTTATCTACACGACGGGGAGTCA
GGCAACTATGGATGAACGAAATAGACAGATCGCTGAGATAGGTGCCTCACTGATTAAGCATTGGTAACTG
TCAGACCAAGTTTACTCATATATACTTTAGATTGATTTAAAACTTCATTTTTAATTTAAAAGGATCTAGG
TGAAGATCCTTTTTGATAATCTCATGACCAAAATCCCTTAACGTGAGTTTTCGTTCCACTGAGCGTCAGA
CCCCGTAGAAAAGATCAAAGGATCTTCTTGAGATCCTTTTTTTCTGCGCGTAATCTGCTGCTTGCAAACA
AAAAAACCACCGCTACCAGCGGTGGTTTGTTTGCCGGATCAAGAGCTACCAACTCTTTTTCCGAAGGTAA
CTGGCTTCAGCAGAGCGCAGATACCAAATACTGTTCTTCTAGTGTAGCCGTAGTTAGGCCACCACTTCAA
GAACTCTGTAGCACCGCCTACATACCTCGCTCTGCTAATCCTGTTACCAGTGGCTGCTGCCAGTGGCGAT
AAGTCGTGTCTTACCGGGTTGGACTCAAGACGATAGTTACCGGATAAGGCGCAGCGGTCGGGCTGAACGG
GGGGTTCGTGCACACAGCCCAGCTTGGAGCGAACGACCTACACCGAACTGAGATACCTACAGCGTGAGCT
ATGAGAAAGCGCCACGCTTCCCGAAGGGAGAAAGGCGGACAGGTATCCGGTAAGCGGCAGGGTCGGAACA
GGAGAGCGCACGAGGGAGCTTCCAGGGGGAAACGCCTGGTATCTTTATAGTCCTGTCGGGTTTCGCCACC
TCTGACTTGAGCGTCGATTTTTGTGATGCTCGTCAGGGGGGCGGAGCCTATGGAAAAACGCCAGCAACGC
GGCCTTTTTACGGTTCCTGGCCTTTTGCTGGCCTTTTGCTCACATGTTCTTTCCTGCGTTATCCCCTGAT
TCTGTGGATAACCGTATTACCGCCTTTGAGTGAGCTGATACCGCTCGCCGCAGCCGAACGACCGAGCGCA
GCGAGTCAGTGAGCGAGGAAGCGGAAGAGCGCCCAATACGCAAACCGCCTCTCCCCGCGCGTTGGCCGAT
TCATTAATGCAGCTGGCACGACAGGTTTCCCGACTGGAAAGCGGGCAGTGAGCGCAACGCAATTAATGTG
AGTTAGCTCACTCATTAGGCACCCCAGGCTTTACACTTTATGCTTCCGGCTCGTATGTTGTGTGGAATTG
TGAGCGGATAACAATTTCACACAGGAAACAGCTATGACCATGATTACGCCAAGCGCGCAATTAACCCTCA
CTAAAGGGAACAAAAGCTGGAGCTGCAAGCTTAATGTAGTCTTATGCAATACTCTTGTAGTCTTGCAACA
TGGTAACGATGAGTTAGCAACATGCCTTACAAGGAGAGAAAAAGCACCGTGCATGCCGATTGGTGGAAGT
AAGGTGGTACGATCGTGCCTTATTAGGAAGGCAACAGACGGGTCTGACATGGATTGGACGAACCACTGAA
TTGCCGCATTGCAGAGATATTGTATTTAAGTGCCTAGCTCGATACATAAACGGGTCTCTCTGGTTAGACC
AGATCTGAGCCTGGGAGCTCTCTGGCTAACTAGGGAACCCACTGCTTAAGCCTCAATAAAGCTTGCCTTG
AGTGCTTCAAGTAGTGTGTGCCCGTCTGTTGTGTGACTCTGGTAACTAGAGATCCCTCAGACCCTTTTAG
TCAGTGTGGAAAATCTCTAGCAGTGGCGCCCGAACAGGGACTTGAAAGCGAAAGGGAAACCAGAGGAGCT
CTCTCGACGCAGGACTCGGCTTGCTGAAGCGCGCACGGCAAGAGGCGAGGGGCGGCGACTGGTGAGTACG
CCAAAAATTTTGACTAGCGGAGGCTAGAAGGAGAGAGATGGGTGCGAGAGCGTCAGTATTAAGCGGGGGA
GAATTAGATCGCGATGGGAAAAAATTCGGTTAAGGCCAGGGGGAAAGAAAAAATATAAATTAAAACATAT
AGTATGGGCAAGCAGGGAGCTAGAACGATTCGCAGTTAATCCTGGCCTGTTAGAAACATCAGAAGGCTGT
AGACAAATACTGGGACAGCTACAACCATCCCTTCAGACAGGATCAGAAGAACTTAGATCATTATATAATA
CAGTAGCAACCCTCTATTGTGTGCATCAAAGGATAGAGATAAAAGACACCAAGGAAGCTTTAGACAAGAT
AGAGGAAGAGCAAAACAAAAGTAAGACCACCGCACAGCAAGCGGCCGCTGATCTTCAGACCTGGAGGAGG
AGATATGAGGGACAATTGGAGAAGTGAATTATATAAATATAAAGTAGTAAAAATTGAACCATTAGGAGTA
GCACCCACCAAGGCAAAGAGAAGAGTGGTGCAGAGAGAAAAAAGAGCAGTGGGAATAGGAGCTTTGTTCC
TTGGGTTCTTGGGAGCAGCAGGAAGCACTATGGGCGCAGCGTCAATGACGCTGACGGTACAGGCCAGACA
ATTATTGTCTGGTATAGTGCAGCAGCAGAACAATTTGCTGAGGGCTATTGAGGCGCAACAGCATCTGTTG
CAACTCACAGTCTGGGGCATCAAGCAGCTCCAGGCAAGAATCCTGGCTGTGGAAAGATACCTAAAGGATC
AACAGCTCCTGGGGATTTGGGGTTGCTCTGGAAAACTCATTTGCACCACTGCTGTGCCTTGGAATGCTAG
TTGGAGTAATAAATCTCTGGAACAGATTTGGAATCACACGACCTGGATGGAGTGGGACAGAGAAATTAAC
AATTACACAAGCTTAATACACTCCTTAATTGAAGAATCGCAAAACCAGCAAGAAAAGAATGAACAAGAAT
TATTGGAATTAGATAAATGGGCAAGTTTGTGGAATTGGTTTAACATAACAAATTGGCTGTGGTATATAAA
ATTATTCATAATGATAGTAGGAGGCTTGGTAGGTTTAAGAATAGTTTTTGCTGTACTTTCTATAGTGAAT
AGAGTTAGGCAGGGATATTCACCATTATCGTTTCAGACCCACCTCCCAACCCCGAGGGGACCCAGAGAGG
GCCTATTTCCCATGATTCCTTCATATTTGCATATACGATACAAGGCTGTTAGAGAGATAATTAGAATTAA
TTTGACTGTAAACACAAAGATATTAGTACAAAATACGTGACGTAGAAAGTAATAATTTCTTGGGTAGTTT
GCAGTTTTAAAATTATGTTTTAAAATGGACTATCATATGCTTACCGTAACTTGAAAGTATTTCGATTTCT
TGGCTTTATATATCTTGTGGAAAGGACGAAACACCGAGAACCGACTGGACCCCACGGTTTTAGAGCTAGA
AATAGCAAGTTAAAATAAGGCTAGTCCGTTATCAACTTGAAAAAGTGGCACCGAGTCGGTGCTTTTTTAA
GCTTGGCGTAACTAGATCTTGAGACAAATGGCAGTATTCATCCACAATTTTAAAAGAAAAGGGGGGATTG
GGGGGTACAGTGCAGGGGAAAGAATAGTAGACATAATAGCAACAGACATACAAACTAAAGAATTACAAAA
ACAAATTACAAAAATTCAAAATTTTCGGGTTTATTACAGGGACAGCAGAGATCCACTTTGGCGCCGGCTC
GAGGGGG
Features (pLannotate 1.2.2; 29 found; start..end, strand, type, name):
     14..80      +  CDS            small t antigen (fragment): SV40 (simian virus 40) small t antigen
    106..317     +  promoter       EF-1α core promoter: core promoter for human elongation factor EF-1α
    318..1256    +  intron         EF-1α intron A: intron upstream of the start codon of human EF-1α
   1278..1877    +  CDS            PuroR (fragment): puromycin N-acetyltransferase; pac from Streptomyces; confers resistance to puromycin
   1893..2481    +  misc_feature   WPRE: woodchuck hepatitis virus posttranscriptional regulatory element
   2532..2551    +  misc_feature   cPPT/CTS (fragment): central polypurine tract and central termination sequence of HIV-1
   2553..2786    +  LTR            3' LTR (ΔU3): self-inactivating 3' long terminal repeat (LTR) from HIV-1
   2864..2985    +  polyA_signal   SV40 poly(A) signal: SV40 polyadenylation signal
   3025..3160    +  rep_origin     SV40 ori: SV40 origin of replication
   3181..3199    -  promoter       T7 promoter: promoter for bacteriophage T7 RNA polymerase
   3207..3362    +  CDS            lacZα (fragment): LacZα fragment of β-galactosidase; lacZ fragment
   3367..3795    +  rep_origin     f1 ori (sequence partly withheld): f1 bacteriophage origin of replication; arrow indicates direction of (+) strand synthesis
   3848..3952    +  promoter       AmpR promoter: bla
   3953..4813    +  CDS            AmpR: β-lactamase; bla; confers resistance to ampicillin, carbenicillin, and related antibiotics
   4984..5572    +  rep_origin     ori: high-copy-number ColE1/pMB1/pBR322/pUC origin of replication
   5755..5847    +  CDS            lacI (fragment): lac repressor; lacI; The lac repressor binds to the lac operator to inhibit transcription in E. coli. This inhibition can be relieved by adding lactose or isopropyl-β-D-thiogalactopyranoside (IPTG).
   5860..5881    +  protein_bind   CAP binding site: CAP binding activates transcription in the presence of cAMP. E. coli catabolite activator protein
   5896..5926    +  promoter       lac promoter: promoter for the E. coli lac operon
   5934..5950    +  protein_bind   lac operator: The lac repressor binds to the lac operator to inhibit transcription in E. coli. This inhibition can be relieved by adding lactose or isopropyl-β-D-thiogalactopyranoside (IPTG). lac repressor encoded by lacI
   5995..6013    +  promoter       T3 promoter: promoter for bacteriophage T3 RNA polymerase
   6041..6267    +  promoter       RSV promoter: Rous sarcoma virus enhancer/promoter
   6268..6448    +  LTR            5' LTR (truncated): truncated 5' long terminal repeat (LTR) from HIV-1
   6495..6620    +  misc_feature   HIV-1 Ψ: packaging signal of human immunodeficiency virus type 1
   6604..6967    +  CDS            HIV-1 gag (fragment): gag protein from human immunodeficiency virus 1; gag
   7113..7346    +  misc_feature   RRE: The Rev response element (RRE) of HIV-1 allows for Rev-dependent mRNA export from the nucleus to the cytoplasm.
   7723..7749    +  CDS            Rev (fragment): human immunodeficiency virus 1 (HIV-1) Rev protein; rev; enhances nuclear export of unspliced and incompletely spliced viral mRNAs
   7753..7993    +  promoter       U6 promoter: RNA polymerase III promoter for human U6 snRNA
   8023..8098    +  misc_RNA       gRNA scaffold: guide RNA scaffold for the Streptococcus pyogenes CRISPR/Cas9 system
   8154..8271    +  misc_feature   cPPT/CTS: central polypurine tract and central termination sequence of HIV-1
