[The description below was written by a language model from this plasmid's Addgene catalogue record and pLannotate feature annotations shown in this document.]
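Description:
SH3BP5L gRNA (BRDN0001147145) is a third-generation lentiviral CRISPR guide plasmid built on the lentiGuide-Puro backbone and designed to target human SH3BP5L (reference transcript NM_030645.1). It is propagated in E. coli as a high-copy plasmid through a ColE1/pUC-type origin with ampicillin selection from the β-lactamase gene. The backbone also carries an f1 origin, an SV40 origin and poly(A) signal, and remnants of lac and T7/T3 cloning elements.

The lentiviral transfer cassette begins with an RSV promoter fused to a truncated HIV-1 5' LTR, which makes genomic RNA production Tat-independent. This is followed by the Ψ packaging signal with a partial gag sequence, the Rev response element for nuclear export of the unspliced genome, and a cPPT/CTS. It ends in a ΔU3 self-inactivating 3' LTR. Within this unit, the human U6 RNA polymerase III promoter drives the 20-nt SH3BP5L-specific spacer joined to the Streptococcus pyogenes Cas9 guide RNA scaffold. A separate EF-1α promoter, with its intron A, expresses puromycin N-acetyltransferase so that transduced mammalian cells can be selected. A WPRE downstream enhances transcript expression.

The plasmid does not encode Cas9, so it is meant to be used with a separate Cas9 vector such as lentiCas9-Blast or in cells that already express Cas9. The guide is one clone from a human kinome gRNA collection associated with work on optimized sgRNA design. It is suited to knockout of SH3BP5L after lentiviral delivery and puromycin selection.
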