Addgene plasmid #76862: SH3BP5L gRNA (BRDN0001147145)
Purpose: 3rd generation lentiviral gRNA plasmid targeting human SH3BP5L
Depositing lab: John Doench & David Root. Depositing organization: Broad Institute. Publication: Optimized sgRNA design to maximize activity and minimize off-target effects of CRISPR-Cas9. Doench JG, Fusi N, Sullender M, Hegde M, Vaimberg EW, Donovan KF, Smith I, Tothova Z, Wilen C, Orchard R, Virgin HW, Listgarten J, Root DE. Nat Biotechnol. 2016 Jan 18. doi: 10.1038/nbt.3437. PubMed 26780180.
Backbone
  Vector backbone: lentiGuide-Puro
  Backbone manufacturer: Zhang Lab (Addgene plasmid # 52963)
  Vector type: Mammalian Expression, Lentiviral, CRISPR
  Selectable markers: Puromycin
Growth in bacteria
  Bacterial resistance: Ampicillin, 100 μg/mL
  Growth temperature: 37°C
  Growth strain: DH5alpha
  Copy number: High Copy
Gene/Insert
  Gene/Insert name: SH3BP5L (alt names: SH3BP5L; NM_030645.1)
  gRNA/shRNA sequence: AGAACCGACTGGACCCCACG
  Species: H. sapiens (human)
  Entrez Gene: SH3BP5L (a.k.a. FLJ33845, KIAA1720)
  Promoter: hU6
  Cloning method: Unknown
  Sequencing primers: 5′ U6-F; 3′ pS2-R
Terms and licenses: Academic/Nonprofit Terms; Industry Terms: Not Available to Industry
Depositor comments: The gRNA was designed to target the following Genbank reference sequence(s): NM_030645.1. Note that this plasmid does NOT contain Cas9. It should be used in conjunction with lentiCas9-Blast (Addgene #52962) or otherwise with cell lines already expressing Cas9. Browse the full kinome gRNA library at http://www.addgene.org/pooled-library/broadgpp-human-kinome/ or visit http://www.broadinstitute.org/rnai/public/ for detailed protocols and information.
How to cite: SH3BP5L gRNA (BRDN0001147145) was a gift from John Doench & David Root (Addgene plasmid # 76862 ; http://n2t.net/addgene:76862 ; RRID:Addgene_76862)
