>Addgene plasmid #76862 | SH3BP5L gRNA (BRDN0001147145) | depositor partial sequence | sequence record 144322 | Target Sequence
AGAACCGACTGGACCCCACG
