>Addgene plasmid #76862 | SH3BP5L gRNA (BRDN0001147145) | addgene partial sequence | sequence record 186651 | hU6-F
AGAAAGTAATAATTTCTTGGGTAGTTTGCAGTTTTAAAATTATGTTTTAAAATGGACTATCATATGCTTA
CCGTAACTTGAAAGTATTTCGATTTCTTGGCTTTATATATCTTGTGGAAAGGACGAAACACCGAGAACCG
ACTGGACCCCACGGTTTTAGAGCTAGAAATAGCAAGTTAAAATAAGGCTAGTCCGTTATCAACTTGAAAA
AGTGGCACCGAGTCGGTGCTTTTTTAAGCTTGGCGTAACTAGATCTTGAGACAAATGGCAGTATTCATCC
ACAATTTTAAAAGAAAAGGGGGGATTGGGGGGTACAGTGCAGGGGAAAGAATAGTAGACATAATAGCAAC
AGACATACAAACTAAAGAATTACAAAAACAAATTACAAAAATTCAAAATTTTCGGGTTTATTACAGGGAC
AGCAGAGATCCACTTTGGCGCCGGCTCGAGGGGGCCCGGGTGCAAAGATGGATAAAGTTTTAAACAGAGA
GGAATCTTTGCAGCTAATGGACCTTCTAGGTCTTGAAAGGAGTGGGAATTGGCTCCGGTGCCCGTCAGTG
GGCAGAGCGC
